>Addgene plasmid #24687 | pBS xenopus paraxial protocadherin | addgene partial sequence | sequence record 30673 | 24687 with T7
TTACAAGGTCTGCACTATATACACATATCTGAATGGACTTGAAATATATACACAAACACAAAATGCGTGA
TATATACAGAATATATACAACACAGACTTCACTGAAACCAAGCGTTTCCTATTATGTGTAAATCACGTCC
AAAGTAGGTGAGATGCATATAAAAACGCCATGATCCTACTCAGGATTGACCAGGGGCTGATTAACACAGA
GGGCAGACCCAGGAGCTGCTAAAAGTAAAAAGGCCACTTTAGGTCCTGACTGATGTGCTGTTTCAGGGGC
CCTCAAATATTTGACTGTAGGTCTGTGGATTTAATTGCTAGTTAGGTGACAGGACAATGTCACATTCAAT
TCAGGAAAAATAAATATGTAAAAAAAACAAAAAATTCCCAAGTGAAATGCAAATAGAAAGCAGCTGTATA
TTTATGACTGTCCTGTGTCTCCCCCCATCCATCAGAGGGAAAGGGAGACTCCATATATTTAGCTTTCATG
CTAAAGCACTTGCCTTTGTGCATTCTCACTTGCATGCCTAATGATTAAAAGGTTGTAGCAATTTCTGAAG
GATGAAGCTGTCTTGATATCTGCGGACTGTAATTGAATTCNTGGTATCTGCTAGACGATCTCTGCGGAGA
TAACGTTGCACTTCTGTTGACTAAATCTCTTTCATATTCCGCGTGCATCCGATTAGCAACAGGATTATTG
ATATGGTAATAAGGGTCTCTAA
