[The description below was written by a language model from this plasmid's Addgene catalogue record.]
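Description:
pBS xenopus paraxial protocadherin is a cDNA clone of the Xenopus laevis paraxial protocadherin gene (PAPC, annotated as pcdh8.2.L and also known as arcadlin) carried in the pBS-SK (pBluescript SK) phagemid cloning vector. The backbone is about 3 kb and the insert about 3.6 kb. It is catalogued as a bacterial expression vector, but in practice it is a high-copy E. coli cloning and in vitro transcription plasmid, maintained under ampicillin selection. No feature table is provided, so individual backbone elements such as the replication origin are not itemised in the record.

The insert was placed by restriction cloning between EcoRI at the 5′ end and XhoI at the 3′ end. Both sites are retained, so the cDNA can be excised again. The T3 and T7 primer sites of the Bluescript polylinker flank the insert, with T3 reading in from the 5′ end and T7 from the 3′ end, and they serve as sequencing primers. These phage promoters also allow strand-specific RNA synthesis. The depositor notes that linearising with NotI and transcribing with T7 polymerase yields antisense RNA.

Antisense transcripts of this kind are typically used as probes for in situ hybridisation, although the record does not state this application explicitly. It would fit the associated study, which examined the role of paraxial protocadherin in selective adhesion and mesodermal cell movements during Xenopus gastrulation. The record lists no eukaryotic promoter, epitope tag or reporter, and it does not say whether the insert contains the complete coding region or untranslated sequences.
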