Addgene plasmid #24687: pBS xenopus paraxial protocadherin
Depositing lab: Edward De Robertis. Depositing organization: University of California, Los Angeles (UCLA). Publication: The role of paraxial protocadherin in selective adhesion and cell movements of the mesoderm during Xenopus gastrulation. Kim SH, Yamamoto A, Bouwmeester T, Agius E, Robertis EM. Development. 1998 Dec . 125(23):4681-90. PubMed 9806917.
Backbone
  Vector backbone: pBS-SK
  Backbone size w/o insert (bp): 3000
  Vector type: Bacterial Expression
Growth in bacteria
  Bacterial resistance: Ampicillin, 100 μg/mL
  Growth temperature: 37°C
  Growth strain: DH5alpha
  Copy number: High Copy
Gene/Insert
  Gene/Insert name: xenopus paraxial protocadherin
  Species: X. laevis (frog)
  Insert size (bp): 3600
  Entrez Gene: pcdh8.2.L (a.k.a. XELAEV_18013228mg, arcadlin, papc, pcdh8.2)
  Cloning method: Restriction Enzyme; 5′ cloning site EcoRI (not destroyed); 3′ cloning site XhoI (not destroyed)
  Sequencing primers: 5′ T3; 3′ T7
Terms and licenses: Academic/Nonprofit Terms; Industry Terms: Not Available to Industry
Depositor comments: For antisense linearize with NotI Transcribe with T7
How to cite: pBS xenopus paraxial protocadherin was a gift from Edward De Robertis (Addgene plasmid # 24687 ; http://n2t.net/addgene:24687 ; RRID:Addgene_24687)
